>Addgene plasmid #197424 | pSpCas9(BB)-2A-GFP_MAPRE1-KI-gRNA#1 | addgene full sequence | sequence record 388177 | Addgene NGS Result
GAGGGCCTATTTCCCATGATTCCTTCATATTTGCATATACGATACAAGGCTGTTAGAGAGATAATTGGAA
TTAATTTGACTGTAAACACAAAGATATTAGTACAAAATACGTGACGTAGAAAGTAATAATTTCTTGGGTA
GTTTGCAGTTTTAAAATTATGTTTTAAAATGGACTATCATATGCTTACCGTAACTTGAAAGTATTTCGAT
TTCTTGGCTTTATATATCTTGTGGAAAGGACGAAACACCGTGTGGGCAACGGAGACGACGGTTTTAGAGC
TAGAAATAGCAAGTTAAAATAAGGCTAGTCCGTTATCAACTTGAAAAAGTGGCACCGAGTCGGTGCTTTT
TTGTTTTAGAGCTAGAAATAGCAAGTTAAAATAAGGCTAGTCCGTTTTTAGCGCGTGCGCCAATTCTGCA
GACAAATGGCTCTAGAGGTACCCGTTACATAACTTACGGTAAATGGCCCGCCTGGCTGACCGCCCAACGA
CCCCCGCCCATTGACGTCAATAGTAACGCCAATAGGGACTTTCCATTGACGTCAATGGGTGGAGTATTTA
CGGTAAACTGCCCACTTGGCAGTACATCAAGTGTATCATATGCCAAGTACGCCCCCTATTGACGTCAATG
ACGGTAAATGGCCCGCCTGGCATTGTGCCCAGTACATGACCTTATGGGACTTTCCTACTTGGCAGTACAT
CTACGTATTAGTCATCGCTATTACCATGGTCGAGGTGAGCCCCACGTTCTGCTTCACTCTCCCCATCTCC
CCCCCCTCCCCACCCCCAATTTTGTATTTATTTATTTTTTAATTATTTTGTGCAGCGATGGGGGCGGGGG
GGGGGGGGGGGCGCGCGCCAGGSGGGGSGGGGGGGGGSGGGGGGSGGGGSGGGGSGAGGSGGAGAGGTGC
GGCGGCAGCCAATCAGAGCGGCGCGCTCCGAAAGTTTCCTTTTATGGCGAGGCGGCGGCGGCGGCGGCCC
TATAAAAAGCGAAGCGCGCGGCGGGCGGGAGTCGCTGCGCGCTGCCTTCGCCCCGTGCCCCGCTCCGCCG
CCGCCTCGCGCCGCCCGCCCCGGCTCTGACTGACCGCGTTACTCCCACAGGTGAGCGGGCGGGACGGCCC
TTCTCCTCCGGGCTGTAATTAGCTGAGCAAGAGGTAAGGGTTTAAGGGATGGTTGGTTGGTGGGGTATTA
ATGTTTAATTACCTGGAGCACCTGCCTGAAATCACTTTTTTTCAGGTTGGACCGGTGCCACCATGGACTA
TAAGGACCACGACGGAGACTACAAGGATCATGATATTGATTACAAAGACGATGACGATAAGATGGCCCCA
AAGAAGAAGCGGAAGGTCGGTATCCACGGAGTCCCAGCAGCCGACAAGAAGTACAGCATCGGCCTGGACA
TCGGCACCAACTCTGTGGGCTGGGCCGTGATCACCGACGAGTACAAGGTGCCCAGCAAGAAATTCAAGGT
GCTGGGCAACACCGACCGGCACAGCATCAAGAAGAACCTGATCGGAGCCCTGCTGTTCGACAGCGGCGAA
ACAGCCGAGGCCACCCGGCTGAAGAGAACCGCCAGAAGAAGATACACCAGACGGAAGAACCGGATCTGCT
ATCTGCAAGAGATCTTCAGCAACGAGATGGCCAAGGTGGACGACAGCTTCTTCCACAGACTGGAAGAGTC
CTTCCTGGTGGAAGAGGATAAGAAGCACGAGCGGCACCCCATCTTCGGCAACATCGTGGACGAGGTGGCC
TACCACGAGAAGTACCCCACCATCTACCACCTGAGAAAGAAACTGGTGGACAGCACCGACAAGGCCGACC
TGCGGCTGATCTATCTGGCCCTGGCCCACATGATCAAGTTCCGGGGCCACTTCCTGATCGAGGGCGACCT
GAACCCCGACAACAGCGACGTGGACAAGCTGTTCATCCAGCTGGTGCAGACCTACAACCAGCTGTTCGAG
GAAAACCCCATCAACGCCAGCGGCGTGGACGCCAAGGCCATCCTGTCTGCCAGACTGAGCAAGAGCAGAC
GGCTGGAAAATCTGATCGCCCAGCTGCCCGGCGAGAAGAAGAATGGCCTGTTCGGAAACCTGATTGCCCT
GAGCCTGGGCCTGACCCCCAACTTCAAGAGCAACTTCGACCTGGCCGAGGATGCCAAACTGCAGCTGAGC
AAGGACACCTACGACGACGACCTGGACAACCTGCTGGCCCAGATCGGCGACCAGTACGCCGACCTGTTTC
TGGCCGCCAAGAACCTGTCCGACGCCATCCTGCTGAGCGACATCCTGAGAGTGAACACCGAGATCACCAA
GGCCCCCCTGAGCGCCTCTATGATCAAGAGATACGACGAGCACCACCAGGACCTGACCCTGCTGAAAGCT
CTCGTGCGGCAGCAGCTGCCTGAGAAGTACAAAGAGATTTTCTTCGACCAGAGCAAGAACGGCTACGCCG
GCTACATTGACGGCGGAGCCAGCCAGGAAGAGTTCTACAAGTTCATCAAGCCCATCCTGGAAAAGATGGA
CGGCACCGAGGAACTGCTCGTGAAGCTGAACAGAGAGGACCTGCTGCGGAAGCAGCGGACCTTCGACAAC
GGCAGCATCCCCCACCAGATCCACCTGGGAGAGCTGCACGCCATTCTGCGGCGGCAGGAAGATTTTTACC
CATTCCTGAAGGACAACCGGGAAAAGATCGAGAAGATCCTGACCTTCCGCATCCCCTACTACGTGGGCCC
TCTGGCCAGGGGAAACAGCAGATTCGCCTGGATGACCAGAAAGAGCGAGGAAACCATCACCCCCTGGAAC
TTCGAGGAAGTGGTGGACAAGGGCGCTTCCGCCCAGAGCTTCATCGAGCGGATGACCAACTTCGATAAGA
ACCTGCCCAACGAGAAGGTGCTGCCCAAGCACAGCCTGCTGTACGAGTACTTCACCGTGTATAACGAGCT
GACCAAAGTGAAATACGTGACCGAGGGAATGAGAAAGCCCGCCTTCCTGAGCGGCGAGCAGAAAAAGGCC
ATCGTGGACCTGCTGTTCAAGACCAACCGGAAAGTGACCGTGAAGCAGCTGAAAGAGGACTACTTCAAGA
AAATCGAGTGCTTCGACTCCGTGGAAATCTCCGGCGTGGAAGATCGGTTCAACGCCTCCCTGGGCACATA
CCACGATCTGCTGAAAATTATCAAGGACAAGGACTTCCTGGACAATGAGGAAAACGAGGACATTCTGGAA
GATATCGTGCTGACCCTGACACTGTTTGAGGACAGAGAGATGATCGAGGAACGGCTGAAAACCTATGCCC
ACCTGTTCGACGACAAAGTGATGAAGCAGCTGAAGCGGCGGAGATACACCGGCTGGGGCAGGCTGAGCCG
GAAGCTGATCAACGGCATCCGGGACAAGCAGTCCGGCAAGACAATCCTGGATTTCCTGAAGTCCGACGGC
TTCGCCAACAGAAACTTCATGCAGCTGATCCACGACGACAGCCTGACCTTTAAAGAGGACATCCAGAAAG
CCCAGGTGTCCGGCCAGGGCGATAGCCTGCACGAGCACATTGCCAATCTGGCCGGCAGCCCCGCCATTAA
GAAGGGCATCCTGCAGACAGTGAAGGTGGTGGACGAGCTCGTGAAAGTGATGGGCCGGCACAAGCCCGAG
AACATCGTGATCGAAATGGCCAGAGAGAACCAGACCACCCAGAAGGGACAGAAGAACAGCCGCGAGAGAA
TGAAGCGGATCGAAGAGGGCATCAAAGAGCTGGGCAGCCAGATCCTGAAAGAACACCCCGTGGAAAACAC
CCAGCTGCAGAACGAGAAGCTGTACCTGTACTACCTGCAGAATGGGCGGGATATGTACGTGGACCAGGAA
CTGGACATCAACCGGCTGTCCGACTACGATGTGGACCATATCGTGCCTCAGAGCTTTCTGAAGGACGACT
CCATCGACAACAAGGTGCTGACCAGAAGCGACAAGAACCGGGGCAAGAGCGACAACGTGCCCTCCGAAGA
GGTCGTGAAGAAGATGAAGAACTACTGGCGGCAGCTGCTGAACGCCAAGCTGATTACCCAGAGAAAGTTC
GACAATCTGACCAAGGCCGAGAGAGGCGGCCTGAGCGAACTGGATAAGGCCGGCTTCATCAAGAGACAGC
TGGTGGAAACCCGGCAGATCACAAAGCACGTGGCACAGATCCTGGACTCCCGGATGAACACTAAGTACGA
CGAGAATGACAAGCTGATCCGGGAAGTGAAAGTGATCACCCTGAAGTCCAAGCTGGTGTCCGATTTCCGG
AAGGATTTCCAGTTTTACAAAGTGCGCGAGATCAACAACTACCACCACGCCCACGACGCCTACCTGAACG
CCGTCGTGGGAACCGCCCTGATCAAAAAGTACCCTAAGCTGGAAAGCGAGTTCGTGTACGGCGACTACAA
GGTGTACGACGTGCGGAAGATGATCGCCAAGAGCGAGCAGGAAATCGGCAAGGCTACCGCCAAGTACTTC
TTCTACAGCAACATCATGAACTTTTTCAAGACCGAGATTACCCTGGCCAACGGCGAGATCCGGAAGCGGC
CTCTGATCGAGACAAACGGCGAAACCGGGGAGATCGTGTGGGATAAGGGCCGGGATTTTGCCACCGTGCG
GAAAGTGCTGAGCATGCCCCAAGTGAATATCGTGAAAAAGACCGAGGTGCAGACAGGCGGCTTCAGCAAA
GAGTCTATCCTGCCCAAGAGGAACAGCGATAAGCTGATCGCCAGAAAGAAGGACTGGGACCCTAAGAAGT
ACGGCGGCTTCGACAGCCCCACCGTGGCCTATTCTGTGCTGGTGGTGGCCAAAGTGGAAAAGGGCAAGTC
CAAGAAACTGAAGAGTGTGAAAGAGCTGCTGGGGATCACCATCATGGAAAGAAGCAGCTTCGAGAAGAAT
CCCATCGACTTTCTGGAAGCCAAGGGCTACAAAGAAGTGAAAAAGGACCTGATCATCAAGCTGCCTAAGT
ACTCCCTGTTCGAGCTGGAAAACGGCCGGAAGAGAATGCTGGCCTCTGCCGGCGAACTGCAGAAGGGAAA
CGAACTGGCCCTGCCCTCCAAATATGTGAACTTCCTGTACCTGGCCAGCCACTATGAGAAGCTGAAGGGC
TCCCCCGAGGATAATGAGCAGAAACAGCTGTTTGTGGAACAGCACAAGCACTACCTGGACGAGATCATCG
AGCAGATCAGCGAGTTCTCCAAGAGAGTGATCCTGGCCGACGCTAATCTGGACAAAGTGCTGTCCGCCTA
CAACAAGCACCGGGATAAGCCCATCAGAGAGCAGGCCGAGAATATCATCCACCTGTTTACCCTGACCAAT
CTGGGAGCCCCTGCCGCCTTCAAGTACTTTGACACCACCATCGACCGGAAGAGGTACACCAGCACCAAAG
AGGTGCTGGACGCCACCCTGATCCACCAGAGCATCACCGGCCTGTACGAGACACGGATCGACCTGTCTCA
GCTGGGAGGCGACAAAAGGCCGGCGGCCACGAAAAAGGCCGGCCAGGCAAAAAAGAAAAAGGAATTCGGC
AGTGGAGAGGGCAGAGGAAGTCTGCTAACATGCGGTGACGTCGAGGAGAATCCTGGCCCAGTGAGCAAGG
GCGAGGAGCTGTTCACCGGGGTGGTGCCCATCCTGGTCGAGCTGGACGGCGACGTAAACGGCCACAAGTT
CAGCGTGTCCGGCGAGGGCGAGGGCGATGCCACCTACGGCAAGCTGACCCTGAAGTTCATCTGCACCACC
GGCAAGCTGCCCGTGCCCTGGCCCACCCTCGTGACCACCCTGACCTACGGCGTGCAGTGCTTCAGCCGCT
ACCCCGACCACATGAAGCAGCACGACTTCTTCAAGTCCGCCATGCCCGAAGGCTACGTCCAGGAGCGCAC
CATCTTCTTCAAGGACGACGGCAACTACAAGACCCGCGCCGAGGTGAAGTTCGAGGGCGACACCCTGGTG
AACCGCATCGAGCTGAAGGGCATCGACTTCAAGGAGGACGGCAACATCCTGGGGCACAAGCTGGAGTACA
ACTACAACAGCCACAACGTCTATATCATGGCCGACAAGCAGAAGAACGGCATCAAGGTGAACTTCAAGAT
CCGCCACAACATCGAGGACGGCAGCGTGCAGCTCGCCGACCACTACCAGCAGAACACCCCCATCGGCGAC
GGCCCCGTGCTGCTGCCCGACAACCACTACCTGAGCACCCAGTCCGCCCTGAGCAAAGACCCCAACGAGA
AGCGCGATCACATGGTCCTGCTGGAGTTCGTGACCGCCGCCGGGATCACTCTCGGCATGGACGAGCTGTA
CAAGGAATTCTAACTAGAGCTCGCTGATCAGCCTCGACTGTGCCTTCTAGTTGCCAGCCATCTGTTGTTT
GCCCCTCCCCCGTGCCTTCCTTGACCCTGGAAGGTGCCACTCCCACTGTCCTTTCCTAATAAAATGAGGA
AATTGCATCGCATTGTCTGAGTAGGTGTCATTCTATTCTGGGGGGTGGGGTGGGGCAGGACAGCAAGGGG
GAGGATTGGGAAGAGAATAGCAGGCATGCTGGGGAGCGGCCGCAGGAACCCCTAGTGATGGAGTTGGCCA
CTCCCTCTCTGCGCGCTCGCTCGCTCACTGAGGCCGGGCGACCAAAGGTCGCCCGACGCCCGGGCTTTGC
CCGGGCGGCCTCAGTGAGCGAGCGAGCGCGCAGCTGCCTGCAGGGGCGCCTGATGCGGTATTTTCTCCTT
ACGCATCTGTGCGGTATTTCACACCGCATA
[95 nt withheld, positions 6751-6845]
T
[46 nt withheld, positions 6847-6892]
C
[141 nt withheld, positions 6894-7034]
CCTTTGACGTTGGAGTCCACGTTCTTT
[37 nt withheld, positions 7062-7098]
ACTCTATCTCGGGCTATTCTTTTGATTTATAAGGGATTTTGCCGATTTCGGTCTATTGGTTAAAAAATGA
GCTGATTTAACAAAAATTTAACGCGAATTTTAACAAAATATTAACGTTTACAATTTTATGGTGCACTCTC
AGTACAATCTGCTCTGATGCCGCATAGTTAAGCCAGCCCCGACACCCGCCAACACCCGCTGACGCGCCCT
GACGGGCTTGTCTGCTCCCGGCATCCGCTTACAGACAAGCTGTGACCGTCTCCGGGAGCTGCATGTGTCA
GAGGTTTTCACCGTCATCACCGAAACGCGCGAGACGAAAGGGCCTCGTGATACGCCTATTTTTATAGGTT
AATGTCATGATAATAATGGTTTCTTAGACGTCAGGTGGCACTTTTCGGGGAAATGTGCGCGGAACCCCTA
TTTGTTTATTTTTCTAAATACATTCAAATATGTATCCGCTCATGAGACAATAACCCTGATAAATGCTTCA
ATAATATTGAAAAAGGAAGAGTATGAGTATTCAACATTTCCGTGTCGCCCTTATTCCCTTTTTTGCGGCA
TTTTGCCTTCCTGTTTTTGCTCACCCAGAAACGCTGGTGAAAGTAAAAGATGCTGAAGATCAGTTGGGTG
CACGAGTGGGTTACATCGAACTGGATCTCAACAGCGGTAAGATCCTTGAGAGTTTTCGCCCCGAAGAACG
TTTTCCAATGATGAGCACTTTTAAAGTTCTGCTATGTGGCGCGGTATTATCCCGTATTGACGCCGGGCAA
GAGCAACTCGGTCGCCGCATACACTATTCTCAGAATGACTTGGTTGAGTACTCACCAGTCACAGAAAAGC
ATCTTACGGATGGCATGACAGTAAGAGAATTATGCAGTGCTGCCATAACCATGAGTGATAACACTGCGGC
CAACTTACTTCTGACAACGATCGGAGGACCGAAGGAGCTAACCGCTTTTTTGCACAACATGGGGGATCAT
GTAACTCGCCTTGATCGTTGGGAACCGGAGCTGAATGAAGCCATACCAAACGACGAGCGTGACACCACGA
TGCCTGTAGCAATGGCAACAACGTTGCGCAAACTATTAACTGGCGAACTACTTACTCTAGCTTCCCGGCA
ACAATTAATAGACTGGATGGAGGCGGATAAAGTTGCAGGACCACTTCTGCGCTCGGCCCTTCCGGCTGGC
TGGTTTATTGCTGATAAATCTGGAGCCGGTGAGCGTGGAAGCCGCGGTATCATTGCAGCACTGGGGCCAG
ATGGTAAGCCCTCCCGTATCGTAGTTATCTACACGACGGGGAGTCAGGCAACTATGGATGAACGAAATAG
ACAGATCGCTGAGATAGGTGCCTCACTGATTAAGCATTGGTAACTGTCAGACCAAGTTTACTCATATATA
CTTTAGATTGATTTAAAACTTCATTTTTAATTTAAAAGGATCTAGGTGAAGATCCTTTTTGATAATCTCA
TGACCAAAATCCCTTAACGTGAGTTTTCGTTCCACTGAGCGTCAGACCCCGTAGAAAAGATCAAAGGATC
TTCTTGAGATCCTTTTTTTCTGCGCGTAATCTGCTGCTTGCAAACAAAAAAACCACCGCTACCAGCGGTG
GTTTGTTTGCCGGATCAAGAGCTACCAACTCTTTTTCCGAAGGTAACTGGCTTCAGCAGAGCGCAGATAC
CAAATACTGTTCTTCTAGTGTAGCCGTAGTTAGGCCACCACTTCAAGAACTCTGTAGCACCGCCTACATA
CCTCGCTCTGCTAATCCTGTTACCAGTGGCTGCTGCCAGTGGCGATAAGTCGTGTCTTACCGGGTTGGAC
TCAAGACGATAGTTACCGGATAAGGCGCAGCGGTCGGGCTGAACGGGGGGTTCGTGCACACAGCCCAGCT
TGGAGCGAACGACCTACACCGAACTGAGATACCTACAGCGTGAGCTATGAGAAAGCGCCACGCTTCCCGA
AGGGAGAAAGGCGGACAGGTATCCGGTAAGCGGCAGGGTCGGAACAGGAGAGCGCACGAGGGAGCTTCCA
GGGGGAAACGCCTGGTATCTTTATAGTCCTGTCGGGTTTCGCCACCTCTGACTTGAGCGTCGATTTTTGT
GATGCTCGTCAGGGGGGCGGAGCCTATGGAAAAACGCCAGCAACGCGGCCTTTTTACGGTTCCTGGCCTT
TTGCTGGCCTTTTGCTCACATGT
Features (pLannotate 1.2.2; 19 found; start..end, strand, type, name):
      1..241     +  promoter       U6 promoter: RNA polymerase III promoter for human U6 snRNA
    271..346     +  misc_RNA       gRNA scaffold: guide RNA scaffold for the Streptococcus pyogenes CRISPR/Cas9 system
    353..396     +  misc_RNA       gRNA scaffold (fragment): guide RNA scaffold for the Streptococcus pyogenes CRISPR/Cas9 system
    443..728     +  enhancer       CMV enhancer: human cytomegalovirus immediate early enhancer; contains an 18-bp deletion relative to the standard CMV enhancer
    730..1007    +  promoter       chicken β-actin promoter: No description available
   1008..1235    +  intron         hybrid intron: hybrid between chicken β-actin (CBA) and minute virus of mice (MMV) introns (Gray et al., 2011)
   1373..2974    +  CDS            Cas9(N): N-terminal portion of Streptococcus pyogenes Cas9 (Zetsche et al., 2015)
   2975..5473    +  CDS            Cas9(C): C-terminal portion of Streptococcus pyogenes Cas9 (Zetsche et al., 2015)
   5474..5521    +  CDS            nucleoplasmin NLS: bipartite nuclear localization signal from nucleoplasmin
   5591..6304    +  CDS            EGFP: EGFP is a basic (constitutively fluorescent) green fluorescent protein published in 1996, derived from Aequorea victoria. It is reported to be a rapidly-maturing weak dimer with moderate acid sensitivity.
   6338..6449    +  polyA_signal   bGH poly(A) signal: bovine growth hormone polyadenylation signal
   6554..6694    +  repeat_region  AAV2 ITR: inverted terminal repeat of adeno-associated virus serotype 2 inverted
   6699..6750    -  misc_feature   bom (fragment): basis of mobility region from pBR322
   6769..7224    +  rep_origin     f1 ori (sequence partly withheld): f1 bacteriophage origin of replication; arrow indicates direction of (+) strand synthesis
   7225..7274    -  misc_feature   bom (fragment): basis of mobility region from pBR322
   7376..7411    -  CDS            rop (fragment): Rop protein, which maintains plasmids at low copy number; rop
   7506..7610    +  promoter       AmpR promoter: bla
   7611..8471    +  CDS            AmpR: β-lactamase; bla; confers resistance to ampicillin, carbenicillin, and related antibiotics
   8642..9230    +  rep_origin     ori: high-copy-number ColE1/pMB1/pBR322/pUC origin of replication
