[The description below was written by a language model from this plasmid's Addgene catalogue record and pLannotate feature annotations shown in this document.]
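Description:
pSpCas9(BB)-2A-GFP_MAPRE1-KI-gRNA#1 is a mammalian expression plasmid of about 9.3 kb that delivers both components of the Streptococcus pyogenes CRISPR/Cas9 system from a single vector. It is built on the pSpCas9(BB)-2A-GFP backbone. It is propagated in E. coli as a high-copy plasmid through a ColE1/pUC-type origin and selected with ampicillin via the β-lactamase gene. An f1 phage origin, a single annotated AAV2 ITR, and small bom and rop fragments are also present as backbone remnants rather than functional payload.

The construct carries two expression units. A human U6 RNA polymerase III promoter drives a single guide RNA, made of a 20-nt spacer fused to the SpCas9 gRNA scaffold. The spacer targets exon 5 of human MAPRE1, which encodes the microtubule plus-end protein EB1. Downstream, a hybrid promoter composed of the CMV enhancer, chicken β-actin promoter and a hybrid intron drives full-length SpCas9, which the annotation tool lists as contiguous N- and C-terminal portions. Cas9 is followed by a nucleoplasmin nuclear localization signal and then EGFP, with a bGH polyadenylation signal ending the transcript. As the backbone name indicates, a 2A peptide links Cas9 to EGFP, although it is not annotated in the feature table. The 2A peptide causes the two proteins to be produced separately from one transcript, so green fluorescence marks transfected, Cas9-expressing cells for identification or sorting.

The stated purpose is to cut MAPRE1 exon 5 so that a "π-element" can be knocked in at that site. The associated work replaced genomic EB1 with a light-sensitive variant. The donor template is not part of this plasmid and would have to be supplied separately.
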