Addgene plasmid #197424: pSpCas9(BB)-2A-GFP_MAPRE1-KI-gRNA#1
Purpose: π-element knock-in into exon 5 of MAPRE1
Depositing lab: Torsten Wittmann. Depositing organization: University of California, San Francisco (UCSF). Publication: Growth cone advance requires EB1 as revealed by genomic replacement with a light-sensitive variant. Dema A, Charafeddine R, Rahgozar S, van Haren J, Wittmann T. Elife. 2023 Jan 30;12:e84143. doi: 10.7554/eLife.84143. PubMed 36715499.
Backbone
  Vector backbone: pSpCas9(BB)-2A-GFP (Addgene #48138)
  Backbone manufacturer: Feng Zhang Lab
  Backbone size w/o insert (bp): 9288
  Total vector size (bp): 9291
  Vector type: Mammalian Expression
Growth in bacteria
  Bacterial resistance: Ampicillin, 100 μg/mL
  Growth temperature: 37°C
  Growth strain: DH5alpha
  Copy number: High Copy
Gene/Insert
  Gene/Insert name: MAPRE1 gRNA #1 (targets Exon 5) for π-element knock-in (alt name: EB1)
  gRNA/shRNA sequence: CCAGCATGTCATGTCGACTT
  Species: H. sapiens (human)
  GenBank ID: NM_012325.2
  Entrez Gene: MAPRE1 (a.k.a. EB1)
Terms and licenses: Academic/Nonprofit Terms; Industry Terms: Not Available to Industry
Depositor comments: Please visit https://www.biorxiv.org/content/10.1101/2022.09.22.509085v1 for bioRxiv preprint.
How to cite: pSpCas9(BB)-2A-GFP_MAPRE1-KI-gRNA#1 was a gift from Torsten Wittmann (Addgene plasmid # 197424 ; http://n2t.net/addgene:197424 ; RRID:Addgene_197424)
